Addgene plasmid #51696: DRH322: AAV-CaMKIIa-QuasAr2-mO2
Purpose: AAV production of QuasAr2 fluorescent reporter
Depositing lab: Adam Cohen. Depositing organization: Harvard University. Publication: All-optical electrophysiology in mammalian neurons using engineered microbial rhodopsins. Hochbaum DR, Zhao Y, Farhi SL, Klapoetke N, Werley CA, Kapoor V, Zou P, Kralj JM, Maclaurin D, Smedemark-Margulies N, Saulnier JL, Boulting GL, Straub C, Cho YK, Melkonian M, Wong GK, Harrison DJ, Murthy VN, Sabatini BL, Boyden ES, Campbell RE, Cohen AE. Nat Methods. 2014 Aug;11(8):825-33. doi: 10.1038/nmeth.3000. Epub 2014 Jun 22. PubMed 24952910.
Backbone
  Vector backbone: pAAV
  Backbone size w/o insert (bp): 5358
  Total vector size (bp): 6915
  Vector type: AAV
Growth in bacteria
  Bacterial resistance: Ampicillin, 100 μg/mL
  Growth temperature: 37°C
  Growth strain: Stbl3
  Growth instructions: Use recombinase-free E. coli (e.g., Invitrogen's Stbl3)
  Copy number: Unknown
Gene/Insert
  Gene/Insert name: QuasAr2-mOrange
  Species: Synthetic
  Insert size (bp): 1556
  Promoter: CaMKIIa
  Tag / fusion protein: mOrange2 (C terminal on insert)
  Cloning method: Restriction Enzyme; 5′ cloning site BamHI (not destroyed); 3′ cloning site EcoRI (not destroyed)
  Sequencing primers: 5′ GCTCGTCAATCAAGCTGGTTC
Terms and licenses: Academic/Nonprofit Terms; Industry Terms: Not Available to Industry
How to cite: DRH322: AAV-CaMKIIa-QuasAr2-mO2 was a gift from Adam Cohen (Addgene plasmid # 51696 ; http://n2t.net/addgene:51696 ; RRID:Addgene_51696)
