[The description below was written by a language model from this plasmid's Addgene catalogue record and pLannotate feature annotations shown in this document.]
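Description:
DRH322: AAV-CaMKIIa-QuasAr2-mO2 is a 6,915 bp adeno-associated virus transfer plasmid built on a pAAV backbone and intended for producing recombinant AAV that delivers a genetically encoded voltage reporter to mammalian neurons. It is maintained in E. coli through a high-copy ColE1/pUC-type origin and selected with ampicillin via the bla gene and its native promoter. An f1 phage origin and small remnants of pBR322 bom and rop sequences also sit in the backbone. The expression cassette is bounded by AAV2 inverted terminal repeats, which supply the cis signals for genome replication and packaging into capsids. The 3′ ITR is annotated in full, while the 5′ ITR is detected only as two short fragments. It is unclear from the annotation alone whether this reflects real truncation or the difficulty of sequencing these repeats. The record recommends a recombination-deficient host, consistent with the known instability of ITRs.

Between the ITRs, the mouse CaMKIIα promoter, commonly used to bias expression toward excitatory neurons, drives a synthetic fusion cloned between BamHI and EcoRI sites. The fusion consists of QuasAr2, an Archaerhodopsin-3 derivative with improved voltage sensitivity, joined at its C terminus to the orange fluorescent protein mOrange2. The mOrange2 partner provides a bright, constitutive signal that can be used to see expression and localisation of the rhodopsin. Downstream, a WPRE enhances transcript stability and expression, and the human growth hormone polyadenylation signal terminates the message. The stated purpose is AAV production of the QuasAr2 fluorescent reporter, in the context of work on all-optical electrophysiology with engineered microbial rhodopsins.
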