Features (pLannotate 1.2.2; 16 found; start..end, strand, type, name):
     12..39      +  repeat_region  AAV2 ITR (fragment): inverted terminal repeat of adeno-associated virus serotype 2 inverted
     68..95      +  repeat_region  AAV2 ITR (fragment): inverted terminal repeat of adeno-associated virus serotype 2 inverted
    149..1437    +  promoter       CaMKII promoter: promoter for the mouse calcium/calmodulin-dependent kinase II α subunit
   1461..2219    +  CDS            QuasAr2: achaerhodopsin-3 (Arch) derivative with improved voltage sensitivity (Hochbaum et al., 2014)
   2226..2933    +  CDS            mOrange2: mOrange2 is a basic (constitutively fluorescent) orange fluorescent protein published in 2008, derived from Discosoma sp.. It has high acid sensitivity.
   3018..3042    +  misc_feature   MCS (fragment): pBluescript multiple cloning site
   3042..3630    +  misc_feature   WPRE: woodchuck hepatitis virus posttranscriptional regulatory element
   3662..4138    +  polyA_signal   hGH poly(A) signal: human growth hormone polyadenylation signal
   4178..4318    +  repeat_region  AAV2 ITR: inverted terminal repeat of adeno-associated virus serotype 2 inverted
   4323..4374    -  misc_feature   bom (fragment): basis of mobility region from pBR322
   4393..4848    +  rep_origin     f1 ori (sequence partly withheld): f1 bacteriophage origin of replication; arrow indicates direction of (+) strand synthesis
   4849..4898    -  misc_feature   bom (fragment): basis of mobility region from pBR322
   5000..5035    -  CDS            rop (fragment): Rop protein, which maintains plasmids at low copy number; rop
   5130..5234    +  promoter       AmpR promoter: bla
   5235..6095    +  CDS            AmpR: β-lactamase; bla; confers resistance to ampicillin, carbenicillin, and related antibiotics
   6266..6854    +  rep_origin     ori: high-copy-number ColE1/pMB1/pBR322/pUC origin of replication
>Addgene plasmid #51696 | DRH322: AAV-CaMKIIa-QuasAr2-mO2 | depositor full sequence | sequence record 79122 | DRH322: AAV-CaMKIIa-QuasAr2-mO2 sequence 6915 bps
CCTGCAGGCAGCTGCGCGCTCGCTCGCTCACTGAGGCCGCCCGGGCGTCGGGCGACCTTTGGTCGCCCGG
CCTCAGTGAGCGAGCGAGCGCGCAGAGAGGGAGTGGCCAACTCCATCACTAGGGGTTCCTGCGGCCGCAC
GCGTTTAACATTATGGCCTTAGGTCACTTCATCTCCATGGGGTTCTTCTTCTGATTTTCTAGAAAATGAG
ATGGGGGTGCAGAGAGCTTCCTCAGTGACCTGCCCAGGGTCACATCAGAAATGTCAGAGCTAGAACTTGA
ACTCAGATTACTAATCTTAAATTCCATGCCTTGGGGGCATGCAAGTACGATATACAGAAGGAGTGAACTC
ATTAGGGCAGATGACCAATGAGTTTAGGAAAGAAGAGTCCAGGGCAGGGTACATCTACACCACCCGCCCA
GCCCTGGGTGAGTCCAGCCACGTTCACCTCATTATAGTTGCCTCTCTCCAGTCCTACCTTGACGGGAAGC
ACAAGCAGAAACTGGGACAGGAGCCCCAGGAGACCAAATCTTCATGGTCCCTCTGGGAGGATGGGTGGGG
AGAGCTGTGGCAGAGGCCTCAGGAGGGGCCCTGCTGCTCAGTGGTGACAGATAGGGGTGAGAAAGCAGAC
AGAGTCATTCCGTCAGCATTCTGGGTCTGTTTGGTACTTCTTCTCACGCTAAGGTGGCGGTGTGATATGC
ACAATGGCTAAAAAGCAGGGAGAGCTGGAAAGAAACAAGGACAGAGACAGAGGCCAAGTCAACCAGACCA
ATTCCCAGAGGAAGCAAAGAAACCATTACAGAGACTACAAGGGGGAAGGGAAGGAGAGATGAATTAGCTT
CCCCTGTAAACCTTAGAACCCAGCTGTTGCCAGGGCAACGGGGCAATACCTGTCTCTTCAGAGGAGATGA
AGTTGCCAGGGTAACTACATCCTGTCTTTCTCAAGGACCATCCCAGAATGTGGCACCCACTAGCCGTTAC
CATAGCAACTGCCTCTTTGCCCCACTTAATCCCATCCCGTCTGTTAAAAGGGCCCTATAGTTGGAGGTGG
GGGAGGTAGGAAGAGCGATGATCACTTGTGGACTAAGTTTGTTCGCATCCCCTTCTCCAACCCCCTCAGT
ACATCACCCTGGGGGAACAGGGTCCACTTGCTCCTGGGCCCACACAGTCCTGCAGTATTGTGTATATAAG
GCCAGGGCAAAGAGGAGCAGGTTTTAAAGTGAAAGGCAGGCAGGTGTTGGGGAGGCAGTTACCGGGGCAA
CGGGAACAGGGCGTTTCGGAGGTGGTTGCCATGGGGACCTGGATGCTGACGAAGGCTCGCGAGGCTGTGA
GCAGCCACAGTGCCCTGCTCAGAAGCCCCAAGCTCGTCAGTCAAGCCGGTTCTCCGTTTGCACTCAGGAG
CACGGGCAGGCGAGTGGCCCCTAGTTCTGGGGGCAGCTCTAGAGCGGTACCGGATCCACCATGGTAAGTA
TCGCTCTGCAGGCTGGTTACGACCTACTGGGTGACGGCAGACCTGAAACCCTGTGGCTGGGCATCGGCAC
TCTGCTGATGCTGATTGGAACCTTCTACTTTCTGGTCCGCGGATGGGGAGTCACCGATAAGGATGCCCGG
GAATATTACGCTGTGACTATCCTGGTGTCCGGAATCGCATCCGCCGCATATCTGTCTATGTTCTTTGGTA
TCGGGCTTACTGAGGTGTCCGTCGGGGGCGAAATGTTGGATATCTATTATGCCAGGTACGCCCAGTGGCT
GTTTACCACCCCACTTCTGCTGCTGCACCTGGCCCTTCTCGCTAAGGTGGATCGGGTGACCATCGGCACC
CTGGTGGGTGTGGACGCCCTGATGATCGTCACTGGCCTCATCGGAGCCTTGAGCCACACGGCCATAGCCA
GATACAGTTGGTGGTTGTTCTCTACAATTTGCATGATAGTGGTGCTCTATGTTCTGGCTACATCCCTGCG
ATCTGCTGCAAAGGAGCGGGGCCCCGAGGTGGCATCTACCTTTAACACCCTGACAGCTCTGGTCTTGGTG
CTGTGGACCGCTTACCCTATCCTGTGGATCATAGGCACTGAGGGCGCTGGCGTGGTGGGCCTGGGCATCG
AAACTCTGCTGTTTATGGTGTTGGACGTGACTGCCAAGGTCGGCTTTGGCTTTATCCTGTTGAGATCCCG
GGCTATTCTGGGCGACACCGAGGCACCAGAACCCAGTGCCGGTGCCGATACGTTGATGGTGAGCAAGGGC
GAGGAGTATAACATGGCCATCATCAAGGAGTTCATGCGCTTCAAGGTGCGCATGGAGGGCTCCGTGAACG
GCCACGAGTTCGAGATCGAGGGCGAGGGCGAGGGCCGCCCCTACGAGGGCTTTCAGACCGCTAAGCTGAA
GGTGACCAAGGGTGGCCCCCTGCCCTTCGCCTGGGACATCCTGTCCCCTCATTTCACCTACGGCTCCAAG
GCCTACGTGAAGCACCCCGCCGACATCCCCGACTACTTCAAGCTGTCCTTCCCCGAGGGCTTCAAGTGGG
AGCGCGTGATGAACTACGAGGACGGCGGCGTGGTGACCGTGACCCAGGACTCCTCCCTGCAGGACGGCGA
GTTCATCTACAAGGTGAAGCTGCGCGGCACCAACTTCCCCTCCGACGGCCCCGTGATGCAGAAGAAGACC
ATGGGCTGGGAGGCCTCCTCCGAGCGGATGTACCCCGAGGACGGTGCCCTGAAGGGCAAGATCAAGATGA
GGCTGAAGCTGAAGGACGGCGGCCACTACACCTCCGAGGTCAAGACCACCTACAAGGCCAAGAAGCCCGT
GCAGCTGCCCGGCGCCTACATCGTCGACATCAAGTTGGACATCACCTCCCACAACGAGGACTACACCATC
GTGGAACAGTACGAACGCGCCGAGGGCCGCCACTCCACCGGCGGCATGGACGAGCTGTACAAGAGTAGAA
TCACAAGCGAAGGCGAGTACATCCCCCTGGATCAAATAGACATAAATGTAGGTGGATTTTGTTATGAGAA
TGAATAAGAATTCGATATCAAGCTTATCGATAATCAACCTCTGGATTACAAAATTTGTGAAAGATTGACT
GGTATTCTTAACTATGTTGCTCCTTTTACGCTATGTGGATACGCTGCTTTAATGCCTTTGTATCATGCTA
TTGCTTCCCGTATGGCTTTCATTTTCTCCTCCTTGTATAAATCCTGGTTGCTGTCTCTTTATGAGGAGTT
GTGGCCCGTTGTCAGGCAACGTGGCGTGGTGTGCACTGTGTTTGCTGACGCAACCCCCACTGGTTGGGGC
ATTGCCACCACCTGTCAGCTCCTTTCCGGAACTTTCGCTTTCCCCCTCCCTATTGCCACGGCGGAACTCA
TCGCCGCCTGCCTTGCCCGCTGCTGGACAGGGGCTCGGCTGTTGGGCACTGACAATTCCGTGGTGTTGTC
GGGGAAATCATCGTCCTTTCCTTGGCTGCTCGCCTATGTTGCCACCTGGATTCTGCGCGGGACGTCCTTC
TGCTACGTCCCTTCGGCCCTCAATCCAGCGGACCTTCCTTCCCGCGGCCTGCTGCCGGCTCTGCGGCCTC
TTCCGCGTCTTCGCCTTCGCCCTCAGACGAGTCGGATCTCCCTTTGGGCCGCCTCCCCGCATCGATACCG
AGCGCTGCTCGAGAGATCTACGGGTGGCATCCCTGTGACCCCTCCCCAGTGCCTCTCCTGGCCCTGGAAG
TTGCCACTCCAGTGCCCACCAGCCTTGTCCTAATAAAATTAAGTTGCATCATTTTGTCTGACTAGGTGTC
CTTCTATAATATTATGGGGTGGAGGGGGGTGGTATGGAGCAAGGGGCAAGTTGGGAAGACAACCTGTAGG
GCCTGCGGGGTCTATTGGGAACCAAGCTGGAGTGCAGTGGCACAATCTTGGCTCACTGCAATCTCCGCCT
CCTGGGTTCAAGCGATTCTCCTGCCTCAGCCTCCCGAGTTGTTGGGATTCCAGGCATGCATGACCAGGCT
CAGCTAATTTTTGTTTTTTTGGTAGAGACGGGGTTTCACCATATTGGCCAGGCTGGTCTCCAACTCCTAA
TCTCAGGTGATCTACCCACCTTGGCCTCCCAAATTGCTGGGATTACAGGCGTGAACCACTGCTCCCTTCC
CTGTCCTTCTGATTTTGTAGGTAACCACGTGCGGACCGAGCGGCCGCAGGAACCCCTAGTGATGGAGTTG
GCCACTCCCTCTCTGCGCGCTCGCTCGCTCACTGAGGCCGGGCGACCAAAGGTCGCCCGACGCCCGGGCT
TTGCCCGGGCGGCCTCAGTGAGCGAGCGAGCGCGCAGCTGCCTGCAGGGGCGCCTGATGCGGTATTTTCT
CCTTACGCATCTGTGCGGTATTTCACACCGCATA
[142 nt withheld, positions 4375-4516]
C
[141 nt withheld, positions 4518-4658]
CCTTTGACGTTGGAGTCCACGTTCTTT
[37 nt withheld, positions 4686-4722]
ACTCTATCTCGGGCTATTCTTTTGATTTATAAGGGATTTTGCCGATTTCGGTCTATTGGTTAAAAAATGA
GCTGATTTAACAAAAATTTAACGCGAATTTTAACAAAATATTAACGTTTACAATTTTATGGTGCACTCTC
AGTACAATCTGCTCTGATGCCGCATAGTTAAGCCAGCCCCGACACCCGCCAACACCCGCTGACGCGCCCT
GACGGGCTTGTCTGCTCCCGGCATCCGCTTACAGACAAGCTGTGACCGTCTCCGGGAGCTGCATGTGTCA
GAGGTTTTCACCGTCATCACCGAAACGCGCGAGACGAAAGGGCCTCGTGATACGCCTATTTTTATAGGTT
AATGTCATGATAATAATGGTTTCTTAGACGTCAGGTGGCACTTTTCGGGGAAATGTGCGCGGAACCCCTA
TTTGTTTATTTTTCTAAATACATTCAAATATGTATCCGCTCATGAGACAATAACCCTGATAAATGCTTCA
ATAATATTGAAAAAGGAAGAGTATGAGTATTCAACATTTCCGTGTCGCCCTTATTCCCTTTTTTGCGGCA
TTTTGCCTTCCTGTTTTTGCTCACCCAGAAACGCTGGTGAAAGTAAAAGATGCTGAAGATCAGTTGGGTG
CACGAGTGGGTTACATCGAACTGGATCTCAACAGCGGTAAGATCCTTGAGAGTTTTCGCCCCGAAGAACG
TTTTCCAATGATGAGCACTTTTAAAGTTCTGCTATGTGGCGCGGTATTATCCCGTATTGACGCCGGGCAA
GAGCAACTCGGTCGCCGCATACACTATTCTCAGAATGACTTGGTTGAGTACTCACCAGTCACAGAAAAGC
ATCTTACGGATGGCATGACAGTAAGAGAATTATGCAGTGCTGCCATAACCATGAGTGATAACACTGCGGC
CAACTTACTTCTGACAACGATCGGAGGACCGAAGGAGCTAACCGCTTTTTTGCACAACATGGGGGATCAT
GTAACTCGCCTTGATCGTTGGGAACCGGAGCTGAATGAAGCCATACCAAACGACGAGCGTGACACCACGA
TGCCTGTAGCAATGGCAACAACGTTGCGCAAACTATTAACTGGCGAACTACTTACTCTAGCTTCCCGGCA
ACAATTAATAGACTGGATGGAGGCGGATAAAGTTGCAGGACCACTTCTGCGCTCGGCCCTTCCGGCTGGC
TGGTTTATTGCTGATAAATCTGGAGCCGGTGAGCGTGGGTCTCGCGGTATCATTGCAGCACTGGGGCCAG
ATGGTAAGCCCTCCCGTATCGTAGTTATCTACACGACGGGGAGTCAGGCAACTATGGATGAACGAAATAG
ACAGATCGCTGAGATAGGTGCCTCACTGATTAAGCATTGGTAACTGTCAGACCAAGTTTACTCATATATA
CTTTAGATTGATTTAAAACTTCATTTTTAATTTAAAAGGATCTAGGTGAAGATCCTTTTTGATAATCTCA
TGACCAAAATCCCTTAACGTGAGTTTTCGTTCCACTGAGCGTCAGACCCCGTAGAAAAGATCAAAGGATC
TTCTTGAGATCCTTTTTTTCTGCGCGTAATCTGCTGCTTGCAAACAAAAAAACCACCGCTACCAGCGGTG
GTTTGTTTGCCGGATCAAGAGCTACCAACTCTTTTTCCGAAGGTAACTGGCTTCAGCAGAGCGCAGATAC
CAAATACTGTTCTTCTAGTGTAGCCGTAGTTAGGCCACCACTTCAAGAACTCTGTAGCACCGCCTACATA
CCTCGCTCTGCTAATCCTGTTACCAGTGGCTGCTGCCAGTGGCGATAAGTCGTGTCTTACCGGGTTGGAC
TCAAGACGATAGTTACCGGATAAGGCGCAGCGGTCGGGCTGAACGGGGGGTTCGTGCACACAGCCCAGCT
TGGAGCGAACGACCTACACCGAACTGAGATACCTACAGCGTGAGCTATGAGAAAGCGCCACGCTTCCCGA
AGGGAGAAAGGCGGACAGGTATCCGGTAAGCGGCAGGGTCGGAACAGGAGAGCGCACGAGGGAGCTTCCA
GGGGGAAACGCCTGGTATCTTTATAGTCCTGTCGGGTTTCGCCACCTCTGACTTGAGCGTCGATTTTTGT
GATGCTCGTCAGGGGGGCGGAGCCTATGGAAAAACGCCAGCAACGCGGCCTTTTTACGGTTCCTGGCCTT
TTGCTGGCCTTTTGCTCACATGT
