Features (pLannotate 1.2.2; 16 found; start..end, strand, type, name):
     12..39      +  repeat_region  AAV2 ITR (fragment): inverted terminal repeat of adeno-associated virus serotype 2 inverted
     68..95      +  repeat_region  AAV2 ITR (fragment): inverted terminal repeat of adeno-associated virus serotype 2 inverted
    149..1437    +  promoter       CaMKII promoter: promoter for the mouse calcium/calmodulin-dependent kinase II α subunit
   1461..2219    +  CDS            QuasAr2: achaerhodopsin-3 (Arch) derivative with improved voltage sensitivity (Hochbaum et al., 2014)
   2226..2933    +  CDS            mOrange2: mOrange2 is a basic (constitutively fluorescent) orange fluorescent protein published in 2008, derived from Discosoma sp.. It has high acid sensitivity.
   3018..3042    +  misc_feature   MCS (fragment): pBluescript multiple cloning site
   3042..3630    +  misc_feature   WPRE: woodchuck hepatitis virus posttranscriptional regulatory element
   3662..4138    +  polyA_signal   hGH poly(A) signal: human growth hormone polyadenylation signal
   4178..4318    +  repeat_region  AAV2 ITR: inverted terminal repeat of adeno-associated virus serotype 2 inverted
   4323..4374    -  misc_feature   bom (fragment): basis of mobility region from pBR322
   4393..4848    +  rep_origin     f1 ori (sequence partly withheld): f1 bacteriophage origin of replication; arrow indicates direction of (+) strand synthesis
   4849..4898    -  misc_feature   bom (fragment): basis of mobility region from pBR322
   5000..5035    -  CDS            rop (fragment): Rop protein, which maintains plasmids at low copy number; rop
   5130..5234    +  promoter       AmpR promoter: bla
   5235..6095    +  CDS            AmpR: β-lactamase; bla; confers resistance to ampicillin, carbenicillin, and related antibiotics
   6266..6854    +  rep_origin     ori: high-copy-number ColE1/pMB1/pBR322/pUC origin of replication
>Addgene plasmid #51696 | DRH322: AAV-CaMKIIa-QuasAr2-mO2 | addgene full sequence | sequence record 126682 | Addgene NGS result
CCTGCAGGCAGCTGCGCGCTCGCTCGCTCACTGAGGCCGCCCGGGCGTCGGGCGACCTTTGGTCGCCCGG
CCTCAGTGAGCGAGCGAGCGCGCAGAGAGGGAGTGGCCAACTCCATCACTAGGGGTTCCTGCGGCCGCAC
GCGTTTAACATTATGGCCTTAGGTCACTTCATCTCCATGGGGTTCTTCTTCTGATTTTCTAGAAAATGAG
ATGGGGGTGCAGAGAGCTTCCTCAGTGACCTGCCCAGGGTCACATCAGAAATGTCAGAGCTAGAACTTGA
ACTCAGATTACTAATCTTAAATTCCATGCCTTGGGGGCATGCAAGTACGATATACAGAAGGAGTGAACTC
ATTAGGGCAGATGACCAATGAGTTTAGGAAAGAAGAGTCCAGGGCAGGGTACATCTACACCACCCGCCCA
GCCCTGGGTGAGTCCAGCCACGTTCACCTCATTATAGTTGCCTCTCTCCAGTCCTACCTTGACGGGAAGC
ACAAGCAGAAACTGGGACAGGAGCCCCAGGAGACCAAATCTTCATGGTCCCTCTGGGAGGATGGGTGGGG
AGAGCTGTGGCAGAGGCCTCAGGAGGGGCCCTGCTGCTCAGTGGTGACAGATAGGGGTGAGAAAGCAGAC
AGAGTCATTCCGTCAGCATTCTGGGTCTGTTTGGTACTTCTTCTCACGCTAAGGTGGCGGTGTGATATGC
ACAATGGCTAAAAAGCAGGGAGAGCTGGAAAGAAACAAGGACAGAGACAGAGGCCAAGTCAACCAGACCA
ATTCCCAGAGGAAGCAAAGAAACCATTACAGAGACTACAAGGGGGAAGGGAAGGAGAGATGAATTAGCTT
CCCCTGTAAACCTTAGAACCCAGCTGTTGCCAGGGCAACGGGGCAATACCTGTCTCTTCAGAGGAGATGA
AGTTGCCAGGGTAACTACATCCTGTCTTTCTCAAGGACCATCCCAGAATGTGGCACCCACTAGCCGTTAC
CATAGCAACTGCCTCTTTGCCCCACTTAATCCCATCCCGTCTGTTAAAAGGGCCCTATAGTTGGAGGTGG
GGGAGGTAGGAAGAGCGATGATCACTTGTGGACTAAGTTTGTTCGCATCCCCTTCTCCAACCCCCTCAGT
ACATCACCCTGGGGGAACAGGGTCCACTTGCTCCTGGGCCCACACAGTCCTGCAGTATTGTGTATATAAG
GCCAGGGCAAAGAGGAGCAGGTTTTAAAGTGAAAGGCAGGCAGGTGTTGGGGAGGCAGTTACCGGGGCAA
CGGGAACAGGGCGTTTCGGAGGTGGTTGCCATGGGGACCTGGATGCTGACGAAGGCTCGCGAGGCTGTGA
GCAGCCACAGTGCCCTGCTCAGAAGCCCCAAGCTCGTCAGTCAAGCCGGTTCTCCGTTTGCACTCAGGAG
CACGGGCAGGCGAGTGGCCCCTAGTTCTGGGGGCAGCTCTAGAGCGGTACCGGATCCACCATGGTAAGTA
TCGCTCTGCAGGCTGGTTACGACCTACTGGGTGACGGCAGACCTGAAACCCTGTGGCTGGGCATCGGCAC
TCTGCTGATGCTGATTGGAACCTTCTACTTTCTGGTCCGCGGATGGGGAGTCACCGATAAGGATGCCCGG
GAATATTACGCTGTGACTATCCTGGTGTCCGGAATCGCATCCGCCGCATATCTGTCTATGTTCTTTGGTA
TCGGGCTTACTGAGGTGTCCGTCGGGGGCGAAATGTTGGATATCTATTATGCCAGGTACGCCCAGTGGCT
GTTTACCACCCCACTTCTGCTGCTGCACCTGGCCCTTCTCGCTAAGGTGGATCGGGTGACCATCGGCACC
CTGGTGGGTGTGGACGCCCTGATGATCGTCACTGGCCTCATCGGAGCCTTGAGCCACACGGCCATAGCCA
GATACAGTTGGTGGTTGTTCTCTACAATTTGCATGATAGTGGTGCTCTATGTTCTGGCTACATCCCTGCG
ATCTGCTGCAAAGGAGCGGGGCCCCGAGGTGGCATCTACCTTTAACACCCTGACAGCTCTGGTCTTGGTG
CTGTGGACCGCTTACCCTATCCTGTGGATCATAGGCACTGAGGGCGCTGGCGTGGTGGGCCTGGGCATCG
AAACTCTGCTGTTTATGGTGTTGGACGTGACTGCCAAGGTCGGCTTTGGCTTTATCCTGTTGAGATCCCG
GGCTATTCTGGGCGACACCGAGGCACCAGAACCCAGTGCCGGTGCCGATACGTTGATGGTGAGCAAGGGC
GAGGAGTATAACATGGCCATCATCAAGGAGTTCATGCGCTTCAAGGTGCGCATGGAGGGCTCCGTGAACG
GCCACGAGTTCGAGATCGAGGGCGAGGGCGAGGGCCGCCCCTACGAGGGCTTTCAGACCGCTAAGCTGAA
GGTGACCAAGGGTGGCCCCCTGCCCTTCGCCTGGGACATCCTGTCCCCTCATTTCACCTACGGCTCCAAG
GCCTACGTGAAGCACCCCGCCGACATCCCCGACTACTTCAAGCTGTCCTTCCCCGAGGGCTTCAAGTGGG
AGCGCGTGATGAACTACGAGGACGGCGGCGTGGTGACCGTGACCCAGGACTCCTCCCTGCAGGACGGCGA
GTTCATCTACAAGGTGAAGCTGCGCGGCACCAACTTCCCCTCCGACGGCCCCGTGATGCAGAAGAAGACC
ATGGGCTGGGAGGCCTCCTCCGAGCGGATGTACCCCGAGGACGGTGCCCTGAAGGGCAAGATCAAGATGA
GGCTGAAGCTGAAGGACGGCGGCCACTACACCTCCGAGGTCAAGACCACCTACAAGGCCAAGAAGCCCGT
GCAGCTGCCCGGCGCCTACATCGTCGACATCAAGTTGGACATCACCTCCCACAACGAGGACTACACCATC
GTGGAACAGTACGAACGCGCCGAGGGCCGCCACTCCACCGGCGGCATGGACGAGCTGTACAAGAGTAGAA
TCACAAGCGAAGGCGAGTACATCCCCCTGGATCAAATAGACATAAATGTAGGTGGATTTTGTTATGAGAA
TGAATAAGAATTCGATATCAAGCTTATCGATAATCAACCTCTGGATTACAAAATTTGTGAAAGATTGACT
GGTATTCTTAACTATGTTGCTCCTTTTACGCTATGTGGATACGCTGCTTTAATGCCTTTGTATCATGCTA
TTGCTTCCCGTATGGCTTTCATTTTCTCCTCCTTGTATAAATCCTGGTTGCTGTCTCTTTATGAGGAGTT
GTGGCCCGTTGTCAGGCAACGTGGCGTGGTGTGCACTGTGTTTGCTGACGCAACCCCCACTGGTTGGGGC
ATTGCCACCACCTGTCAGCTCCTTTCCGGAACTTTCGCTTTCCCCCTCCCTATTGCCACGGCGGAACTCA
TCGCCGCCTGCCTTGCCCGCTGCTGGACAGGGGCTCGGCTGTTGGGCACTGACAATTCCGTGGTGTTGTC
GGGGAAATCATCGTCCTTTCCTTGGCTGCTCGCCTATGTTGCCACCTGGATTCTGCGCGGGACGTCCTTC
TGCTACGTCCCTTCGGCCCTCAATCCAGCGGACCTTCCTTCCCGCGGCCTGCTGCCGGCTCTGCGGCCTC
TTCCGCGTCTTCGCCTTCGCCCTCAGACGAGTCGGATCTCCCTTTGGGCCGCCTCCCCGCATCGATACCG
AGCGCTGCTCGAGAGATCTACGGGTGGCATCCCTGTGACCCCTCCCCAGTGCCTCTCCTGGCCCTGGAAG
TTGCCACTCCAGTGCCCACCAGCCTTGTCCTAATAAAATTAAGTTGCATCATTTTGTCTGACTAGGTGTC
CTTCTATAATATTATGGGGTGGAGGGGGGTGGTATGGAGCAAGGGGCAAGTTGGGAAGACAACCTGTAGG
GCCTGCGGGGTCTATTGGGAACCAAGCTGGAGTGCAGTGGCACAATCTTGGCTCACTGCAATCTCCGCCT
CCTGGGTTCAAGCGATTCTCCTGCCTCAGCCTCCCGAGTTGTTGGGATTCCAGGCATGCATGACCAGGCT
CAGCTAATTTTTGTTTTTTTGGTAGAGACGGGGTTTCACCATATTGGCCAGGCTGGTCTCCAACTCCTAA
TCTCAGGTGATCTACCCACCTTGGCCTCCCAAATTGCTGGGATTACAGGCGTGAACCACTGCTCCCTTCC
CTGTCCTTCTGATTTTGTAGGTAACCACGTGCGGACCGAGCGGCCGCAGGAACCCCTAGTGATGGAGTTG
GCCACTCCCTCTCTGCGCGCTCGCTCGCTCACTGAGGCCGGGCGACCAAAGGTCGCCCGACGCCCGGGCT
TTGCCCGGGCGGCCTCAGTGAGCGAGCGAGCGCGCAGCTGCCTGCAGGGGCGCCTGATGCGGTATTTTCT
CCTTACGCATCTGTGCGGTATTTCACACCGCATA
[95 nt withheld, positions 4375-4469]
T
[46 nt withheld, positions 4471-4516]
C
[141 nt withheld, positions 4518-4658]
CCTTTGACGTTGGAGTCCACGTTCTTT
[37 nt withheld, positions 4686-4722]
ACTCTATCTCGGGCTATTCTTTTGATTTATAAGGGATTTTGCCGATTTCGGTCTATTGGTTAAAAAATGA
GCTGATTTAACAAAAATTTAACGCGAATTTTAACAAAATATTAACGTTTACAATTTTATGGTGCACTCTC
AGTACAATCTGCTCTGATGCCGCATAGTTAAGCCAGCCCCGACACCCGCCAACACCCGCTGACGCGCCCT
GACGGGCTTGTCTGCTCCCGGCATCCGCTTACAGACAAGCTGTGACCGTCTCCGGGAGCTGCATGTGTCA
GAGGTTTTCACCGTCATCACCGAAACGCGCGAGACGAAAGGGCCTCGTGATACGCCTATTTTTATAGGTT
AATGTCATGATAATAATGGTTTCTTAGACGTCAGGTGGCACTTTTCGGGGAAATGTGCGCGGAACCCCTA
TTTGTTTATTTTTCTAAATACATTCAAATATGTATCCGCTCATGAGACAATAACCCTGATAAATGCTTCA
ATAATATTGAAAAAGGAAGAGTATGAGTATTCAACATTTCCGTGTCGCCCTTATTCCCTTTTTTGCGGCA
TTTTGCCTTCCTGTTTTTGCTCACCCAGAAACGCTGGTGAAAGTAAAAGATGCTGAAGATCAGTTGGGTG
CACGAGTGGGTTACATCGAACTGGATCTCAACAGCGGTAAGATCCTTGAGAGTTTTCGCCCCGAAGAACG
TTTTCCAATGATGAGCACTTTTAAAGTTCTGCTATGTGGCGCGGTATTATCCCGTATTGACGCCGGGCAA
GAGCAACTCGGTCGCCGCATACACTATTCTCAGAATGACTTGGTTGAGTACTCACCAGTCACAGAAAAGC
ATCTTACGGATGGCATGACAGTAAGAGAATTATGCAGTGCTGCCATAACCATGAGTGATAACACTGCGGC
CAACTTACTTCTGACAACGATCGGAGGACCGAAGGAGCTAACCGCTTTTTTGCACAACATGGGGGATCAT
GTAACTCGCCTTGATCGTTGGGAACCGGAGCTGAATGAAGCCATACCAAACGACGAGCGTGACACCACGA
TGCCTGTAGCAATGGCAACAACGTTGCGCAAACTATTAACTGGCGAACTACTTACTCTAGCTTCCCGGCA
ACAATTAATAGACTGGATGGAGGCGGATAAAGTTGCAGGACCACTTCTGCGCTCGGCCCTTCCGGCTGGC
TGGTTTATTGCTGATAAATCTGGAGCCGGTGAGCGTGGGTCTCGCGGTATCATTGCAGCACTGGGGCCAG
ATGGTAAGCCCTCCCGTATCGTAGTTATCTACACGACGGGGAGTCAGGCAACTATGGATGAACGAAATAG
ACAGATCGCTGAGATAGGTGCCTCACTGATTAAGCATTGGTAACTGTCAGACCAAGTTTACTCATATATA
CTTTAGATTGATTTAAAACTTCATTTTTAATTTAAAAGGATCTAGGTGAAGATCCTTTTTGATAATCTCA
TGACCAAAATCCCTTAACGTGAGTTTTCGTTCCACTGAGCGTCAGACCCCGTAGAAAAGATCAAAGGATC
TTCTTGAGATCCTTTTTTTCTGCGCGTAATCTGCTGCTTGCAAACAAAAAAACCACCGCTACCAGCGGTG
GTTTGTTTGCCGGATCAAGAGCTACCAACTCTTTTTCCGAAGGTAACTGGCTTCAGCAGAGCGCAGATAC
CAAATACTGTTCTTCTAGTGTAGCCGTAGTTAGGCCACCACTTCAAGAACTCTGTAGCACCGCCTACATA
CCTCGCTCTGCTAATCCTGTTACCAGTGGCTGCTGCCAGTGGCGATAAGTCGTGTCTTACCGGGTTGGAC
TCAAGACGATAGTTACCGGATAAGGCGCAGCGGTCGGGCTGAACGGGGGGTTCGTGCACACAGCCCAGCT
TGGAGCGAACGACCTACACCGAACTGAGATACCTACAGCGTGAGCTATGAGAAAGCGCCACGCTTCCCGA
AGGGAGAAAGGCGGACAGGTATCCGGTAAGCGGCAGGGTCGGAACAGGAGAGCGCACGAGGGAGCTTCCA
GGGGGAAACGCCTGGTATCTTTATAGTCCTGTCGGGTTTCGCCACCTCTGACTTGAGCGTCGATTTTTGT
GATGCTCGTCAGGGGGGCGGAGCCTATGGAAAAACGCCAGCAACGCGGCCTTTTTACGGTTCCTGGCCTT
TTGCTGGCCTTTTGCTCACATGT
