>Addgene plasmid #51696 | DRH322: AAV-CaMKIIa-QuasAr2-mO2 | addgene partial sequence | sequence record 82208 | WPRE-R 5'-CATAGCGTAAAAGGAGCAACA-3'
AATTTTGTAATCCAGAGGTTGATTATCGATAAGCTTGATATCGAATTCTTATTCATTCTCATAACAAAAT
CCACCTACATTTATGTCTATTTGATCCAGGGGGATGTACTCGCCTTCGCTTGTGATTCTACTCTTGTACA
GCTCGTCCATGCCGCCGGTGGAGTGGCGGCCCTCGGCGCGTTCGTACTGTTCCACGATGGTGTAGTCCTC
GTTGTGGGAGGTGATGTCCAACTTGATGTCGACGATGTAGGCGCCGGGCAGCTGCACGGGCTTCTTGGCC
TTGTAGGTGGTCTTGACCTCGGAGGTGTAGTGGCCGCCGTCCTTCAGCTTCAGCCTCATCTTGATCTTGC
CCTTCAGGGCACCGTCCTCGGGGTACATCCGCTCGGAGGAGGCCTCCCAGCCCATGGTCTTCTTCTGCAT
CACGGGGCCGTCGGAGGGGAAGTTGGTGCCGCGCAGCTTCACCTTGTAGATGAACTCGCCGTCCTGCAGG
GAGGAGTCCTGGGTCACGGTCACCACGCCGCCGTCCTCGTAGTTCATCACGCGCTCCCACTTGAAGCCCT
CGGGGAAGGACAGCTTGAAGTAGTCGGGGATGTCGGCGGGGTGCTTCACGTAGGCCTTGGAGCCGTAGGT
GAAATGAGGGGACAGGATGTCCCAGGCGAAGGGCAGGGGGCCACCCTTGGTCACCTTCAGCTTAGCGGTC
TGAAAGCCCTCGTAGGGGCGGCCCTCGCCCTCGCCCTCGATCTCGAACTCGTGGCCGTTCACGGAGCCCT
CCATGCGCACCTTG
