>Addgene plasmid #51696 | DRH322: AAV-CaMKIIa-QuasAr2-mO2 | addgene partial sequence | sequence record 82221 | mCaMKIIapro-F 5'-gcctctttgccccacttaat-3'
TTGGAGGTGGGGGAGGTAGGAAGAGCGATGATCACTTGTGGACTAAGTTTGTTCGCATCCCCTTCTCCAA
CCCCCTCAGTACATCACCCTGGGGGAACAGGGTCCACTTGCTCCTGGGCCCACACAGTCCTGCAGTATTG
TGTATATAAGGCCAGGGCAAAGAGGAGCAGGTTTTAAAGTGAAAGGCAGGCAGGTGTTGGGGAGGCAGTT
ACCGGGGCAACGGGAACAGGGCGTTTCGGAGGTGGTTGCCATGGGGACCTGGATGCTGACGAAGGCTCGC
GAGGCTGTGAGCAGCCACAGTGCCCTGCTCAGAAGCCCCAAGCTCGTCAGTCAAGCCGGTTCTCCGTTTG
CACTCAGGAGCACGGGCAGGCGAGTGGCCCCTAGTTCTGGGGGCAGCTCTAGAGCGGTACCGGATCCACC
ATGGTAAGTATCGCTCTGCAGGCTGGTTACGACCTACTGGGTGACGGCAGACCTGAAACCCTGTGGCTGG
GCATCGGCACTCTGCTGATGCTGATTGGAACCTTCTACTTTCTGGTCCGCGGATGGGGAGTCACCGATAA
GGATGCCCGGGAATATTACGCTGTGACTATCCTGGTGTCCGGAATCGCATCCGCCGCATATCTGTCTATG
TTCTTTGGTATCGGGCTTACTGAGGTGTCCGTCGGGGGCGAAATGTTGGATATCTATTATGCCAGGTACG
CCCAGTGGCTGTTTACCACCCCACTTCTGCTGCTGCACCTGGCCCTTCTCGCTAAGGTGGATCGGGTGAC
CATCGGCACCCTGGTGGGTGTGGACGCCCTGATGATCGTCACTGGCCTCATCGGAGCCTTGAGCCACACG
GCCATAGCC
